>Addgene plasmid #245856 | LCB70 | depositor full sequence | sequence record 483441 | LCB70 sequence 5929 bps
AGCGCCCAATACGCAAACCGCCTCTCCCCGCGCGTTGGCCGATTCATTAATGCAGCTGGCACGACAGGTT
TCCCGACTGGAAAGCGGGCAGTGAGCGCAACGCAATTAATGTGAGTTAGCTCACTCATTAGGCACCCCAG
GCTTTACACTTTATGCTTCCGGCTCGTATGTTGTGTGGAATTGTGAGCGGATAACAATTTCACACAGGAA
ACAGCTATGACCATGATTACGCCAAGCTTGGTACCGAGCTCGGATCCACTAGTAACGGCCGCCAGTGTGC
TGGAATTCGGCTTAAGCCGAATTCTGCAGATATCCATCACACTGGCGGCCGCTCGAGCATGCATCTAGAA
TTGTAATACGACTCACTATAGGGCGAATTATCCCGGTTGATCCTGCCGGACCCGACTGCTATTGGGGTGA
GGCTAAGCCATGCGAGTTAGCTCTCCTAGCCACGATGGAGGGCGGCGTACGGCTCAGTAACATGTGGTCA
ATCTACCCTCAGGACGGAGATAACCTCGGGAAACTGAGGCTAATATCCGATAGATAATGGATCCTGGAAT
GGTTCATTATTCAAACGGCATATTGCTCATGCGCAGTGTGCCGCCTGAGGATGAGACTGCACCCTATCAG
GTAGTTGGTGGGGTAACGGCCCACCAAGCCTATAACGGGTACGGGCCCTGAGAGGGGGAGCCCGGAGATG
GGCACTGAGACAAGGGCCCAGGCCCTACGGGGCGCAGCAGGCGCGAAACCTCTGCAATGCGCGAAAGCGC
GACAGGGCCACCCCGAGTGCTAGCCGCTGAGGTTAGCTTTTCCTTAGTGTAGTAAGCTAAGGGAATAAGC
GGGGGGCAAGCCTGGTGTCAGCCGCCGCGGTAATACCAGCTCCGCGAGTGGTCGGGACGATTATTGGGCC
TAAAGCGTCCGTAGCCGGCCTATCAAGTCTCTGGTTAAACCTCAAGGCTCAACCTTGAGATTGCTGGAGA
TACTGTTAGGCTAGGGGGCGGGAGAGGTTGAGGGTACTTCGCGGGTAGGGGCGAAATCCTATAATCCGCG
AAGGACCACCAGTGGCGAAGGCGCTCAACTGGAACGCGCCCGACGGTGAGGGACGAAAGCCAGGGGAGCA
AAGGGGATTAGATACCCCCGTAGTCCTGGCTGTAAACGATGCGGGCTAGGTGTTGGGTTGGCTTCGTGCC
AACCCGGTGCCGCAGTGAAGACGATAAGCCCGCCGCCTGGGAAGTACGGCTGCAAGGCTGAAACTTAAAG
GAATTGGCGGGGGAGCACCACAAGGGGTGAAGCCTGCGGTTTAATTGGAGTCAACGCCGGGAATCTTACC
GGGAGCGACAGCAAGATGAAGGCCAAGCTGACGACTTTGCTAGATGGGCTGAGAGGAGGTGCATGGCCGT
CGCCAGTTCGTGCCGTGAGGTGTCCGGTTAAGTCCGGCAACGAACGAGACCCCCATCCTCTGTTGCTAGC
CTGCTTCTACGGAGGTAGGCGCACACGGAGGAGACTGCCAGTGTTAAACTGGAGGAGGGAGGGGGCTACG
GCAGGTCAGCATGCCCCGAATCTCCCGGGCCACACGCGGGCTGCAATGGTGAGGACAGCGGGTTCCGACC
CCGAAAGGGGAAGGTAATCCCTTAAACCTCGCCGTAGTTGGGATTGAGGGCTGTAACCCGCCCTCATGAA
CATGGAATCCCTAGTAACCGCATGTCACCATCGTGCGGTGAATACGTCCCTGCTCCTTGCACACACCGCC
CGTCGCTCCACCCGAGTCAAGCTTGGGCGAGGCCCAGACCTGTTGTTTGGGTCGAACCCATGTTTGGCAA
GGGGGGAGAAGTCGTAACAAGGTGGCCGCAGGGGAACCTGCGGCCGGATCACCTCCTCTAGCATAACCCC
TTGGGGCCTCTAAACGGGTCTTGAGGGGTTTTTTGTGCATGCTCGAGCGGCCGCCAGTGTGATGGAATTC
GCCCTATAGTGAGTCGTATTACAATTCACTGGCCGTCGTTTTACAACGTCGTGACTGGGAAAACCCTGGC
GTTACCCAACTTAATCGCCTTGCAGCACATCCCCCTTTCGCCAGCTGGCGTAATAGCGAAGAGGCCCGCA
CCGATCGCCCTTCCCAACAGTTGCGCAGCCTGAATGGCGAATGGACGCGCTGGAAGGCAGTACACCTTGA
TAGGTGGGCTGCCCTTCCTGGTTGGCTTGGTTTCATCAGCCATCCGCTTGCCCTCATCTGTTACGCCGGC
GGTAGCCGGCCAGCCTCGCAGAGCAGGATTCCCGTTGAGCACCGCCAGGTGCGAATAAGGGACAGTGAAG
AAGGAACACCCGCTCGCGGGTGGGCCTACTTCACCTATCCTGCCCGGCTGACGCCGTTGGATACACCAAG
GAAAGTCTACACGAACCCTTTGGCAAAATCCTGTATATCGTGCGAAAAAGGATGGATATACCGAAAAAAT
CGCTATAATGACCCCGAAGCAGGGTTATGCAGCGGAAAAGCGCTGCTTCCCTGCTGTTTTGTGGAATATC
TACCGACTGGAAACAGGCAAATGCAGGAA
[119 nt withheld, positions 2550-2668]
C
[91 nt withheld, positions 2670-2760]
A
[49 nt withheld, positions 2762-2810]
CCTTTGACGTTGGAGTCCACGTTCTTT
[37 nt withheld, positions 2838-2874]
ACCCTATCTCGGTCTATTCTTTTGATTTATAAGGGATTTTGCCGATTTCGGCCTATTGGTTAAAAAATGA
GCTGATTTAACAAAAATTTAACGCGAATTTTAACAAAATTCAGGGCGCAAGGGCTGCTAAAGGAAGCGGA
ACACGTAGAAAGCCAGTCCGCAGAAACGGTGCTGACCCCGGATGAATGTCAGCTACTGGGCTATCTGGAC
AAGGGAAAACGCAAGCGCAAAGAGAAAGCAGGTAGCTTGCAGTGGGCTTACATGGCGATAGCTAGACTGG
GCGGTTTTATGGACAGCAAGCGAACCGGAATTGCCAGCTGGGGCGCCCTCTGGTAAGGTTGGGAAGCCCT
GCAAAGTAAACTGGATGGCTTTCTTGCCGCCAAGGATCTGATGGCGCAGGGGATCAAGATCTGATCAAGA
GACAGGATGAGGATCGTTTCGCATGATTGAACAAGATGGATTGCACGCAGGTTCTCCGGCCGCTTGGGTG
GAGAGGCTATTCGGCTATGACTGGGCACAACAGACAATCGGCTGCTCTGATGCCGCCGTGTTCCGGCTGT
CAGCGCAGGGGCGCCCGGTTCTTTTTGTCAAGACCGACCTGTCCGGTGCCCTGAATGAACTGCAGGACGA
GGCAGCGCGGCTATCGTGGCTGGCCACGACGGGCGTTCCTTGCGCAGCTGTGCTCGACGTTGTCACTGAA
GCGGGAAGGGACTGGCTGCTATTGGGCGAAGTGCCGGGGCAGGATCTCCTGTCATCCCACCTTGCTCCTG
CCGAGAAAGTATCCATCATGGCTGATGCAATGCGGCGGCTGCATACGCTTGATCCGGCTACCTGCCCATT
CGACCACCAAGCGAAACATCGCATCGAGCGAGCACGTACTCGGATGGAAGCCGGTCTTGTCGATCAGGAT
GATCTGGACGAAGAGCATCAGGGGCTCGCGCCAGCCGAACTGTTCGCCAGGCTCAAGGCGCGCATGCCCG
ACGGCGAGGATCTCGTCGTGACCCATGGCGATGCCTGCTTGCCGAATATCATGGTGGAAAATGGCCGCTT
TTCTGGATTCATCGACTGTGGCCGGCTGGGTGTGGCGGACCGCTATCAGGACATAGCGTTGGCTACCCGT
GATATTGCTGAAGAGCTTGGCGGCGAATGGGCTGACCGCTTCCTCGTGCTTTACGGTATCGCCGCTCCCG
ATTCGCAGCGCATCGCCTTCTATCGCCTTCTTGACGAGTTCTTCTGAATTGAAAAAGGAAGAGTATGAGT
ATTCAACATTTCCGTGTCGCCCTTATTCCCTTTTTTGCGGCATTTTGCCTTCCTGTTTTTGCTCACCCAG
AAACGCTGGTGAAAGTAAAAGATGCTGAAGATCAGTTGGGTGCACGAGTGGGTTACATCGAACTGGATCT
CAACAGCGGTAAGATCCTTGAGAGTTTTCGCCCCGAAGAACGTTTTCCAATGATGAGCACTTTTAAAGTT
CTGCTATGTGGCGCGGTATTATCCCGTATTGACGCCGGGCAAGAGCAACTCGGTCGCCGCATACACTATT
CTCAGAATGACTTGGTTGAGTACTCACCAGTCACAGAAAAGCATCTTACGGATGGCATGACAGTAAGAGA
ATTATGCAGTGCTGCCATAACCATGAGTGATAACACTGCGGCCAACTTACTTCTGACAACGATCGGAGGA
CCGAAGGAGCTAACCGCTTTTTTGCACAACATGGGGGATCATGTAACTCGCCTTGATCGTTGGGAACCGG
AGCTGAATGAAGCCATACCAAACGACGAGCGTGACACCACGATGCCTGTAGCAATGGCAACAACGTTGCG
CAAACTATTAACTGGCGAACTACTTACTCTAGCTTCCCGGCAACAATTAATAGACTGGATGGAGGCGGAT
AAAGTTGCAGGACCACTTCTGCGCTCGGCCCTTCCGGCTGGCTGGTTTATTGCTGATAAATCTGGAGCCG
GTGAGCGTGGGTCTCGCGGTATCATTGCAGCACTGGGGCCAGATGGTAAGCCCTCCCGTATCGTAGTTAT
CTACACGACGGGGAGTCAGGCAACTATGGATGAACGAAATAGACAGATCGCTGAGATAGGTGCCTCACTG
ATTAAGCATTGGTAACTGTCAGACCAAGTTTACTCATATATACTTTAGATTGATTTAAAACTTCATTTTT
AATTTAAAAGGATCTAGGTGAAGATCCTTTTTGATAATCTCATGACCAAAATCCCTTAACGTGAGTTTTC
GTTCCACTGAGCGTCAGACCCCGTAGAAAAGATCAAAGGATCTTCTTGAGATCCTTTTTTTCTGCGCGTA
ATCTGCTGCTTGCAAACAAAAAAACCACCGCTACCAGCGGTGGTTTGTTTGCCGGATCAAGAGCTACCAA
CTCTTTTTCCGAAGGTAACTGGCTTCAGCAGAGCGCAGATACCAAATACTGTTCTTCTAGTGTAGCCGTA
GTTAGGCCACCACTTCAAGAACTCTGTAGCACCGCCTACATACCTCGCTCTGCTAATCCTGTTACCAGTG
GCTGCTGCCAGTGGCGATAAGTCGTGTCTTACCGGGTTGGACTCAAGACGATAGTTACCGGATAAGGCGC
AGCGGTCGGGCTGAACGGGGGGTTCGTGCACACAGCCCAGCTTGGAGCGAACGACCTACACCGAACTGAG
ATACCTACAGCGTGAGCTATGAGAAAGCGCCACGCTTCCCGAAGGGAGAAAGGCGGACAGGTATCCGGTA
AGCGGCAGGGTCGGAACAGGAGAGCGCACGAGGGAGCTTCCAGGGGGAAACGCCTGGTATCTTTATAGTC
CTGTCGGGTTTCGCCACCTCTGACTTGAGCGTCGATTTTTGTGATGCTCGTCAGGGGGGCGGAGCCTATG
GAAAAACGCCAGCAACGCGGCCTTTTTACGGTTCCTGGCCTTTTGCTGGCCTTTTGCTCACATGTTCTTT
CCTGCGTTATCCCCTGATTCTGTGGATAACCGTATTACCGCCTTTGAGTGAGCTGATACCGCTCGCCGCA
GCCGAACGACCGAGCGCAGCGAGTCAGTGAGCGAGGAAGCGGAAG
Features (pLannotate 1.2.2; 17 found; start..end, strand, type, name):
      2..94      +  CDS            lacI (fragment): lac repressor; lacI; The lac repressor binds to the lac operator to inhibit transcription in E. coli. This inhibition can be relieved by adding lactose or isopropyl-β-D-thiogalactopyranoside (IPTG).
    107..128     +  protein_bind   CAP binding site: CAP binding activates transcription in the presence of cAMP. E. coli catabolite activator protein
    143..173     +  promoter       lac promoter: promoter for the E. coli lac operon
    181..197     +  protein_bind   lac operator: The lac repressor binds to the lac operator to inhibit transcription in E. coli. This inhibition can be relieved by adding lactose or isopropyl-β-D-thiogalactopyranoside (IPTG). lac repressor encoded by lacI
    354..372     +  promoter       T7 promoter: promoter for bacteriophage T7 RNA polymerase
    374..1878    +  ncRNA          SSU rRNA bacteria: Accession: RF00177 - Bacterial small subunit ribosomal RNA
   1878..1925    +  terminator     T7 terminator: transcription terminator for bacteriophage T7 RNA polymerase
   1963..1981    -  promoter       T7 promoter: promoter for bacteriophage T7 RNA polymerase
   1984..2141    +  CDS            lacZα (fragment): LacZα fragment of β-galactosidase; lacZ fragment
   2150..2213    -  CDS            traJ (fragment): oriT-recognizing protein; traJ
   2246..2355    -  oriT           oriT: incP origin of transfer
   2550..2973    +  rep_origin     f1 ori (sequence partly withheld): f1 bacteriophage origin of replication; arrow indicates direction of (+) strand synthesis
   2986..3285    +  CDS            tnpA (fragment): TN5P_ECOLX - Also known as tnp. Experimental evidence at protein level: Swiss-Prot protein existence level 1. Mediates transposition of transposon Tn5 by a 'cut and paste' mechanism. First, the monomeric transposase binds the 19 bp inverted DNA repeats flanking the transposon. Then, dimerization of the DNA- bound transposase creates a synaptic DNA complex. After nicking of the first DNA strand, excision of the transposon proceeds through a series of intermediates. The transposase then mediates the insertion of the transposon at a new site by strand transfer. The activity of the wild- type tran
   3317..4108    +  CDS            neo: KKA2_KLEPN - Also known as kan, nptII. Experimental evidence at protein level: Swiss-Prot protein existence level 1. Resistance to kanamycin, neomycin, paromomycin, ribostamycin, butirosin and gentamicin B. From Klebsiella pneumoniae.
   4112..4128    +  promoter       AmpR promoter (fragment): bla
   4129..4989    +  CDS            AmpR: β-lactamase; bla; confers resistance to ampicillin, carbenicillin, and related antibiotics
   5160..5748    +  rep_origin     ori: high-copy-number ColE1/pMB1/pBR322/pUC origin of replication
