>Addgene plasmid #245856 | LCB70 | addgene full sequence | sequence record 491196 | Addgene NGS Result
AGCGCCCAATACGCAAACCGCCTCTCCCCGCGCGTTGGCCGATTCATTAATGCAGCTGGCACGACAGGTT
TCCCGACTGGAAAGCGGGCAGTGAGCGCAACGCAATTAATGTGAGTTAGCTCACTCATTAGGCACCCCAG
GCTTTACACTTTATGCTTCCGGCTCGTATGTTGTGTGGAATTGTGAGCGGATAACAATTTCACACAGGAA
ACAGCTATGACCATGATTACGCCAAGCTTGGTACCGAGCTCGGATCCACTAGTAACGGCCGCCAGTGTGC
TGGAATTCGGCTTAAGCCGAATTCTGCAGATATCCATCACACTGGCGGCCGCTCGAGCATGCATCTAGAC
CATCACACTGGCGGCCGCTCGAGCATGCACAAAAAACCCCTCAAGACCCGTTTAGAGGCCCCAAGGGGTT
ATGCTAGAGGAGGTGATCCGGCCGCAGGTTCCCCTGCGGCCACCTTGTTACGACTTCTCCCCCCTTGCCA
AACATGGGTTCGACCCAAACAACAGGTCTGGGCCTCGCCCAAGCTTGACTCGGGTGGAGCGACGGGCGGT
GTGTGCAAGGAGCAGGGACGTATTCACCGCACGATGGTGACATGCGGTTACTAGGGATTCCATGTTCATG
AGGGCGGGTTACAGCCCTCAATCCCAACTACGGCGAGGTTTAAGGGATTACCTTCCCCTTTCGGGGTCGG
AACCCGCTGTCCTCACCATTGCAGCCCGCGTGTGGCCCGGGAGATTCGGGGCATGCTGACCTGCCGTAGC
CCCCTCCCTCCTCCAGTTTAACACTGGCAGTCTCCTCCGTGTGCGCCTACCTCCGTAGAAGCAGGCTAGC
AACAGAGGATGGGGGTCTCGTTCGTTGCCGGACTTAACCGGACACCTCACGGCACGAACTGGCGACGGCC
ATGCACCTCCTCTCAGCCCATCTAGCAAAGTCGTCAGCTTGGCCTTCATCTTGCTGTCGCTCCCGGTAAG
ATTCCCGGCGTTGACTCCAATTAAACCGCAGGCTTCACCCCTTGTGGTGCTCCCCCGCCAATTCCTTTAA
GTTTCAGCCTTGCAGCCGTACTTCCCAGGCGGCGGGCTTATCGTCTTCACTGCGGCACCGGGTTGGCACG
AAGCCAACCCAACACCTAGCCCGCATCGTTTACAGCCAGGACTACGGGGGTATCTAATCCCCTTTGCTCC
CCTGGCTTTCGTCCCTCACCGTCGGGCGCGTTCCAGTTGAGCGCCTTCGCCACTGGTGGTCCTTCGCGGA
TTATAGGATTTCGCCCCTACCCGCGAAGTACCCTCAACCTCTCCCGCCCCCTAGCCTAACAGTATCTCCA
GCAATCTCAAGGTTGAGCCTTGAGGTTTAACCAGAGACTTGATAGGCCGGCTACGGACGCTTTAGGCCCA
ATAATCGTCCCGACCACTCGCGGAGCTGGTATTACCGCGGCGGCTGACACCAGGCTTGCCCCCCGCTTAT
TCCCTTAGCTTACTACACTAAGGAAAAGCTAACCTCAGCGGCTAGCACTCGGGGTGGCCCTGTCGCGCTT
TCGCGCATTGCAGAGGTTTCGCGCCTGCTGCGCCCCGTAGGGCCTGGGCCCTTGTCTCAGTGCCCATCTC
CGGGCTCCCCCTCTCAGGGCCCGTACCCGTTATAGGCTTGGTGGGCCGTTACCCCACCAACTACCTGATA
GGGTGCAGTCTCATCCTCAGGCGGCACACTGCGCATGAGCAATATGCCGTTTGAATAATGAACCATTCCA
GGATCCATTATCTATCGGATATTAGCCTCAGTTTCCCGAGGTTATCTCCGTCCTGAGGGTAGATTGACCA
CATGTTACTGAGCCGTACGCCGCCCTCCATCGTGGCTAGGAGAGCTAACTCGCATGGCTTAGCCTCACCC
CAATAGCAGTCGGGTCCGGCAGGATCAACCGGGATAATTCGCCCTATAGTGAGTCGTATTACAATTCACT
GGCCGTCGTTTTACAACGTCGTGACTGGGAAAACCCTGGCGTTACCCAACTTAATCGCCTTGCAGCACAT
CCCCCTTTCGCCAGCTGGCGTAATAGCGAAGAGGCCCGCACCGATCGCCCTTCCCAACAGTTGCGCAGCC
TGAATGGCGAATGGACGCGCTGGAAGGCAGTACACCTTGATAGGTGGGCTGCCCTTCCTGGTTGGCTTGG
TTTCATCAGCCATCCGCTTGCCCTCATCTGTTACGCCGGCGGTAGCCGGCCAGCCTCGCAGAGCAGGATT
CCCGTTGAGCACCGCCAGGTGCGAATAAGGGACAGTGAAGAAGGAACACCCGCTCGCGGGTGGGCCTACT
TCACCTATCCTGCCCGGCTGACGCCGTTGGATACACCAAGGAAAGTCTACACGAACCCTTTGGCAAAATC
CTGTATATCGTGCGAAAAAGGATGGATATACCGAAAAAATCGCTATAATGACCCCGAAGCAGGGTTATGC
AGCGGAAAAGCGCTGCTTCCCTGCTGTTTTGTGGAATATCTACCGACTGGAAACAGGCAAATGCAGGAA
[65 nt withheld, positions 2520-2584]
T
[53 nt withheld, positions 2586-2638]
C
[91 nt withheld, positions 2640-2730]
A
[49 nt withheld, positions 2732-2780]
CCTTTGACGTTGGAGTCCACGTTCTTT
[37 nt withheld, positions 2808-2844]
ACCCTATCTCGGTCTATTCTTTTGATTTATAAGGGATTTTGCCGATTTCGGCCTATTGGTTAAAAAATGA
GCTGATTTAACAAAAATTTAACGCGAATTTTAACAAAATTCAGGGCGCAAGGGCTGCTAAAGGAAGCGGA
ACACGTAGAAAGCCAGTCCGCAGAAACGGTGCTGACCCCGGATGAATGTCAGCTACTGGGCTATCTGGAC
AAGGGAAAACGCAAGCGCAAAGAGAAAGCAGGTAGCTTGCAGTGGGCTTACATGGCGATAGCTAGACTGG
GCGGTTTTATGGACAGCAAGCGAACCGGAATTGCCAGCTGGGGCGCCCTCTGGTAAGGTTGGGAAGCCCT
GCAAAGTAAACTGGATGGCTTTCTTGCCGCCAAGGATCTGATGGCGCAGGGGATCAAGATCTGATCAAGA
GACAGGATGAGGATCGTTTCGCATGATTGAACAAGATGGATTGCACGCAGGTTCTCCGGCCGCTTGGGTG
GAGAGGCTATTCGGCTATGACTGGGCACAACAGACAATCGGCTGCTCTGATGCCGCCGTGTTCCGGCTGT
CAGCGCAGGGGCGCCCGGTTCTTTTTGTCAAGACCGACCTGTCCGGTGCCCTGAATGAACTGCAGGACGA
GGCAGCGCGGCTATCGTGGCTGGCCACGACGGGCGTTCCTTGCGCAGCTGTGCTCGACGTTGTCACTGAA
GCGGGAAGGGACTGGCTGCTATTGGGCGAAGTGCCGGGGCAGGATCTCCTGTCATCCCACCTTGCTCCTG
CCGAGAAAGTATCCATCATGGCTGATGCAATGCGGCGGCTGCATACGCTTGATCCGGCTACCTGCCCATT
CGACCACCAAGCGAAACATCGCATCGAGCGAGCACGTACTCGGATGGAAGCCGGTCTTGTCGATCAGGAT
GATCTGGACGAAGAGCATCAGGGGCTCGCGCCAGCCGAACTGTTCGCCAGGCTCAAGGCGCGCATGCCCG
ACGGCGAGGATCTCGTCGTGACCCATGGCGATGCCTGCTTGCCGAATATCATGGTGGAAAATGGCCGCTT
TTCTGGATTCATCGACTGTGGCCGGCTGGGTGTGGCGGACCGCTATCAGGACATAGCGTTGGCTACCCGT
GATATTGCTGAAGAGCTTGGCGGCGAATGGGCTGACCGCTTCCTCGTGCTTTACGGTATCGCCGCTCCCG
ATTCGCAGCGCATCGCCTTCTATCGCCTTCTTGACGAGTTCTTCTGAATTGAAAAAGGAAGAGTATGAGT
ATTCAACATTTCCGTGTCGCCCTTATTCCCTTTTTTGCGGCATTTTGCCTTCCTGTTTTTGCTCACCCAG
AAACGCTGGTGAAAGTAAAAGATGCTGAAGATCAGTTGGGTGCACGAGTGGGTTACATCGAACTGGATCT
CAACAGCGGTAAGATCCTTGAGAGTTTTCGCCCCGAAGAACGTTTTCCAATGATGAGCACTTTTAAAGTT
CTGCTATGTGGCGCGGTATTATCCCGTATTGACGCCGGGCAAGAGCAACTCGGTCGCCGCATACACTATT
CTCAGAATGACTTGGTTGAGTACTCACCAGTCACAGAAAAGCATCTTACGGATGGCATGACAGTAAGAGA
ATTATGCAGTGCTGCCATAACCATGAGTGATAACACTGCGGCCAACTTACTTCTGACAACGATCGGAGGA
CCGAAGGAGCTAACCGCTTTTTTGCACAACATGGGGGATCATGTAACTCGCCTTGATCGTTGGGAACCGG
AGCTGAATGAAGCCATACCAAACGACGAGCGTGACACCACGATGCCTGTAGCAATGGCAACAACGTTGCG
CAAACTATTAACTGGCGAACTACTTACTCTAGCTTCCCGGCAACAATTAATAGACTGGATGGAGGCGGAT
AAAGTTGCAGGACCACTTCTGCGCTCGGCCCTTCCGGCTGGCTGGTTTATTGCTGATAAATCTGGAGCCG
GTGAGCGTGGGTCTCGCGGTATCATTGCAGCACTGGGGCCAGATGGTAAGCCCTCCCGTATCGTAGTTAT
CTACACGACGGGGAGTCAGGCAACTATGGATGAACGAAATAGACAGATCGCTGAGATAGGTGCCTCACTG
ATTAAGCATTGGTAACTGTCAGACCAAGTTTACTCATATATACTTTAGATTGATTTAAAACTTCATTTTT
AATTTAAAAGGATCTAGGTGAAGATCCTTTTTGATAATCTCATGACCAAAATCCCTTAACGTGAGTTTTC
GTTCCACTGAGCGTCAGACCCCGTAGAAAAGATCAAAGGATCTTCTTGAGATCCTTTTTTTCTGCGCGTA
ATCTGCTGCTTGCAAACAAAAAAACCACCGCTACCAGCGGTGGTTTGTTTGCCGGATCAAGAGCTACCAA
CTCTTTTTCCGAAGGTAACTGGCTTCAGCAGAGCGCAGATACCAAATACTGTTCTTCTAGTGTAGCCGTA
GTTAGGCCACCACTTCAAGAACTCTGTAGCACCGCCTACATACCTCGCTCTGCTAATCCTGTTACCAGTG
GCTGCTGCCAGTGGCGATAAGTCGTGTCTTACCGGGTTGGACTCAAGACGATAGTTACCGGATAAGGCGC
AGCGGTCGGGCTGAACGGGGGGTTCGTGCACACAGCCCAGCTTGGAGCGAACGACCTACACCGAACTGAG
ATACCTACAGCGTGAGCTATGAGAAAGCGCCACGCTTCCCGAAGGGAGAAAGGCGGACAGGTATCCGGTA
AGCGGCAGGGTCGGAACAGGAGAGCGCACGAGGGAGCTTCCAGGGGGAAACGCCTGGTATCTTTATAGTC
CTGTCGGGTTTCGCCACCTCTGACTTGAGCGTCGATTTTTGTGATGCTCGTCAGGGGGGCGGAGCCTATG
GAAAAACGCCAGCAACGCGGCCTTTTTACGGTTCCTGGCCTTTTGCTGGCCTTTTGCTCACATGTTCTTT
CCTGCGTTATCCCCTGATTCTGTGGATAACCGTATTACCGCCTTTGAGTGAGCTGATACCGCTCGCCGCA
GCCGAACGACCGAGCGCAGCGAGTCAGTGAGCGAGGAAGCGGAAG
Features (pLannotate 1.2.2; 16 found; start..end, strand, type, name):
      2..94      +  CDS            lacI (fragment): lac repressor; lacI; The lac repressor binds to the lac operator to inhibit transcription in E. coli. This inhibition can be relieved by adding lactose or isopropyl-β-D-thiogalactopyranoside (IPTG).
    107..128     +  protein_bind   CAP binding site: CAP binding activates transcription in the presence of cAMP. E. coli catabolite activator protein
    143..173     +  promoter       lac promoter: promoter for the E. coli lac operon
    181..197     +  protein_bind   lac operator: The lac repressor binds to the lac operator to inhibit transcription in E. coli. This inhibition can be relieved by adding lactose or isopropyl-β-D-thiogalactopyranoside (IPTG). lac repressor encoded by lacI
    380..427     -  terminator     T7 terminator: transcription terminator for bacteriophage T7 RNA polymerase
    425..1929    -  ncRNA          SSU rRNA bacteria: Accession: RF00177 - Bacterial small subunit ribosomal RNA
   1933..1951    -  promoter       T7 promoter: promoter for bacteriophage T7 RNA polymerase
   1954..2111    +  CDS            lacZα (fragment): LacZα fragment of β-galactosidase; lacZ fragment
   2120..2183    -  CDS            traJ (fragment): oriT-recognizing protein; traJ
   2216..2325    -  oriT           oriT: incP origin of transfer
   2520..2943    +  rep_origin     f1 ori (sequence partly withheld): f1 bacteriophage origin of replication; arrow indicates direction of (+) strand synthesis
   2956..3255    +  CDS            tnpA (fragment): TN5P_ECOLX - Also known as tnp. Experimental evidence at protein level: Swiss-Prot protein existence level 1. Mediates transposition of transposon Tn5 by a 'cut and paste' mechanism. First, the monomeric transposase binds the 19 bp inverted DNA repeats flanking the transposon. Then, dimerization of the DNA- bound transposase creates a synaptic DNA complex. After nicking of the first DNA strand, excision of the transposon proceeds through a series of intermediates. The transposase then mediates the insertion of the transposon at a new site by strand transfer. The activity of the wild- type tran
   3287..4078    +  CDS            neo: KKA2_KLEPN - Also known as kan, nptII. Experimental evidence at protein level: Swiss-Prot protein existence level 1. Resistance to kanamycin, neomycin, paromomycin, ribostamycin, butirosin and gentamicin B. From Klebsiella pneumoniae.
   4082..4098    +  promoter       AmpR promoter (fragment): bla
   4099..4959    +  CDS            AmpR: β-lactamase; bla; confers resistance to ampicillin, carbenicillin, and related antibiotics
   5130..5718    +  rep_origin     ori: high-copy-number ColE1/pMB1/pBR322/pUC origin of replication
