[The description below was written by a language model from this plasmid's Addgene catalogue record and pLannotate feature annotations shown in this document.]
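Description:
LCB70 is a high-copy E. coli plasmid built on the pCR2.1-oriT backbone that carries the 16S rRNA gene of the archaeon Methanosuratincola verstraetei LCB70, inserted by Gibson assembly. It replicates from a ColE1/pUC-type origin and carries both a β-lactamase gene (ampicillin resistance) and the neo/nptII gene (kanamycin resistance), the latter preceded by a remnant of the Tn5 transposase coding sequence. The backbone also contains an f1 phage origin, an incP origin of transfer with an adjacent traJ fragment that would allow conjugative mobilisation when transfer functions are supplied in trans, and the usual remnants of the lac region (lacI fragment, CAP site, lac promoter and operator, lacZα fragment) flanking the cloning site.

The payload is an approximately 1.5 kb small-subunit rRNA sequence placed between a T7 promoter and a T7 terminator, so that the archaeal rRNA can be transcribed in a host supplying T7 RNA polymerase. The automated annotation labels it with the bacterial SSU rRNA family, but the catalogue identifies it as archaeal. The two sequence records differ. The depositor's 5,929 nt map shows the T7 promoter–rRNA–terminator cassette in the forward orientation, downstream of the lac promoter, with a second, opposing T7 promoter beyond the terminator. The 5,899 nt repository sequencing result shows the cassette on the opposite strand with a single annotated T7 promoter. The record does not explain this difference.

According to the associated publication title, the plasmid belongs to a collection of archaeal 16S rRNA Clone-FISH cultures, in which cells expressing a heterologous rRNA serve as targets for validating fluorescence in situ hybridization probes.
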