Addgene plasmid #245856: LCB70
Purpose: Archael (Methanosuratincola verstraetei LCB70) 16S rRNA expression
Depositing lab: Roland Hatzenpichler. Depositing organization: Montana State University. Publication: A collection of archaeal 16S rRNA Clone-FISH cultures for probe validation in fluorescence in situ hybridization experiments. Van Beek JM, Robles G, Mewalal R, Blaby I, Hatzenpichler R. Microbiol Resour Announc. 2025 Dec 11;14(12):e0113125. doi: 10.1128/mra.01131-25. Epub 2025 Nov 17. PubMed 41247030.
Backbone
  Vector backbone: pcr2.1-oriT
  Vector type: Other
Growth in bacteria
  Bacterial resistance: Ampicillin and Kanamycin, 100 & 50 μg/mL
  Growth temperature: 37°C
  Growth strain: DH5alpha
  Copy number: High Copy
Gene/Insert
  Gene/Insert name: 16S rRNA
  Species: Methanosuratincola verstraetei LCB70
  Cloning method: Gibson Cloning
  Sequencing primers: 5′ ATTGTAATACGACTCACTATAGGGCGAATT; 3′ CTAGCATAACCCCTTGGGGCCTCTAAACGGGTCTTGAGGGGTTTTTTGTGCATGCTCGAGCGGCCGCCAGTGTGATGG
Resource information
  A portion of this plasmid was derived from a plasmid made by: DOE Joint Genome Institute
Terms and licenses: Academic/Nonprofit Terms; Industry Terms: Not Available to Industry
How to cite: LCB70 was a gift from Roland Hatzenpichler (Addgene plasmid # 245856 ; http://n2t.net/addgene:245856 ; RRID:Addgene_245856)
