>Addgene plasmid #245856 | LCB70 | depositor full sequence | sequence record 483414 | Full Sequence
ATCCCGGTTGATCCTGCCGGACCCGACTGCTATTGGGGTGAGGCTAAGCCATGCGAGTTAGCTCTCCTAG
CCACGATGGAGGGCGGCGTACGGCTCAGTAACATGTGGTCAATCTACCCTCAGGACGGAGATAACCTCGG
GAAACTGAGGCTAATATCCGATAGATAATGGATCCTGGAATGGTTCATTATTCAAACGGCATATTGCTCA
TGCGCAGTGTGCCGCCTGAGGATGAGACTGCACCCTATCAGGTAGTTGGTGGGGTAACGGCCCACCAAGC
CTATAACGGGTACGGGCCCTGAGAGGGGGAGCCCGGAGATGGGCACTGAGACAAGGGCCCAGGCCCTACG
GGGCGCAGCAGGCGCGAAACCTCTGCAATGCGCGAAAGCGCGACAGGGCCACCCCGAGTGCTAGCCGCTG
AGGTTAGCTTTTCCTTAGTGTAGTAAGCTAAGGGAATAAGCGGGGGGCAAGCCTGGTGTCAGCCGCCGCG
GTAATACCAGCTCCGCGAGTGGTCGGGACGATTATTGGGCCTAAAGCGTCCGTAGCCGGCCTATCAAGTC
TCTGGTTAAACCTCAAGGCTCAACCTTGAGATTGCTGGAGATACTGTTAGGCTAGGGGGCGGGAGAGGTT
GAGGGTACTTCGCGGGTAGGGGCGAAATCCTATAATCCGCGAAGGACCACCAGTGGCGAAGGCGCTCAAC
TGGAACGCGCCCGACGGTGAGGGACGAAAGCCAGGGGAGCAAAGGGGATTAGATACCCCCGTAGTCCTGG
CTGTAAACGATGCGGGCTAGGTGTTGGGTTGGCTTCGTGCCAACCCGGTGCCGCAGTGAAGACGATAAGC
CCGCCGCCTGGGAAGTACGGCTGCAAGGCTGAAACTTAAAGGAATTGGCGGGGGAGCACCACAAGGGGTG
AAGCCTGCGGTTTAATTGGAGTCAACGCCGGGAATCTTACCGGGAGCGACAGCAAGATGAAGGCCAAGCT
GACGACTTTGCTAGATGGGCTGAGAGGAGGTGCATGGCCGTCGCCAGTTCGTGCCGTGAGGTGTCCGGTT
AAGTCCGGCAACGAACGAGACCCCCATCCTCTGTTGCTAGCCTGCTTCTACGGAGGTAGGCGCACACGGA
GGAGACTGCCAGTGTTAAACTGGAGGAGGGAGGGGGCTACGGCAGGTCAGCATGCCCCGAATCTCCCGGG
CCACACGCGGGCTGCAATGGTGAGGACAGCGGGTTCCGACCCCGAAAGGGGAAGGTAATCCCTTAAACCT
CGCCGTAGTTGGGATTGAGGGCTGTAACCCGCCCTCATGAACATGGAATCCCTAGTAACCGCATGTCACC
ATCGTGCGGTGAATACGTCCCTGCTCCTTGCACACACCGCCCGTCGCTCCACCCGAGTCAAGCTTGGGCG
AGGCCCAGACCTGTTGTTTGGGTCGAACCCATGTTTGGCAAGGGGGGAGAAGTCGTAACAAGGTGGCCGC
AGGGGAACCTGCGGCCGGATCACCTCCT
